>Addgene plasmid #36826 | TAL2425 | depositor partial sequence | sequence record 46019 | TAL2425 sequence 1640 bps
GAACCTGACCCCAGACCAGGTAGTCGCAATCGCGTCACATGACGGGGGAAAGCAAGCCCTGGAAACCGTG
CAAAGGTTGTTGCCGGTCCTTTGTCAAGACCACGGCCTTACACCGGAGCAAGTCGTGGCCATTGCATCCC
ACGACGGTGGCAAACAGGCTCTTGAGACGGTTCAGAGACTTCTCCCAGTTCTCTGTCAAGCCCACGGGCT
GACTCCCGATCAAGTTGTAGCGATTGCGAATAACAATGGAGGGAAACAAGCATTGGAGACTGTCCAACGG
CTCCTTCCCGTGTTGTGTCAAGCCCACGGTTTGACGCCTGCACAAGTGGTCGCCATCGCCAGCCATGATG
GCGGTAAGCAGGCGCTGGAAACAGTACAGCGCCTGCTGCCTGTACTGTGCCAGGATCATGGACTGACCCC
AGACCAGGTAGTCGCAATCGCGAACAATAATGGGGGAAAGCAAGCCCTGGAAACCGTGCAAAGGTTGTTG
CCGGTCCTTTGTCAAGACCACGGCCTTACACCGGAGCAAGTCGTGGCCATTGCATCCCACGACGGTGGCA
AACAGGCTCTTGAGACGGTTCAGAGACTTCTCCCAGTTCTCTGTCAAGCCCACGGGCTGACTCCCGATCA
AGTTGTAGCGATTGCGTCCAACGGTGGAGGGAAACAAGCATTGGAGACTGTCCAACGGCTCCTTCCCGTG
TTGTGTCAAGCCCACGGTTTGACGCCTGCACAAGTGGTCGCCATCGCCAACAACAACGGCGGTAAGCAGG
CGCTGGAAACAGTACAGCGCCTGCTGCCTGTACTGTGCCAGGATCATGGACTGACCCCAGACCAGGTAGT
CGCAATCGCGAACAATAATGGGGGAAAGCAAGCCCTGGAAACCGTGCAAAGGTTGTTGCCGGTCCTTTGT
CAAGACCACGGCCTTACACCGGAGCAAGTCGTGGCCATTGCATCCCACGACGGTGGCAAACAGGCTCTTG
AGACGGTTCAGAGACTTCTCCCAGTTCTCTGTCAAGCCCACGGGCTGACTCCCGATCAAGTTGTAGCGAT
TGCGTCGCATGACGGAGGGAAACAAGCATTGGAGACTGTCCAACGGCTCCTTCCCGTGTTGTGTCAAGCC
CACGGTTTGACGCCTGCACAAGTGGTCGCCATCGCCTCGAATGGCGGCGGTAAGCAGGCGCTGGAAACAG
TACAGCGCCTGCTGCCTGTACTGTGCCAGGATCATGGACTGACCCCAGACCAGGTAGTCGCAATCGCGTC
ACATGACGGGGGAAAGCAAGCCCTGGAAACCGTGCAAAGGTTGTTGCCGGTCCTTTGTCAAGACCACGGC
CTTACACCGGAGCAAGTCGTGGCCATTGCAAGCAATGGGGGTGGCAAACAGGCTCTTGAGACGGTTCAGA
GACTTCTCCCAGTTCTCTGTCAAGCCCACGGGCTGACTCCCGATCAAGTTGTAGCGATTGCGTCGAACAT
TGGAGGGAAACAAGCATTGGAGACTGTCCAACGGCTCCTTCCCGTGTTGTGTCAAGCCCACGGTTTGACG
CCTGCACAAGTGGTCGCCATCGCCAGCCATGATGGCGGTAAGCAGGCGCTGGAAACAGTACAGCGCCTGC
TGCCTGTACTGTGCCAGGATCATGGACTGA
