>Addgene plasmid #36826 | TAL2425 | addgene partial sequence | sequence record 49453 | JDS-TALEN-F 5'-TAGGGGTCGGTAAACAGTGG-3'
TGTGGCGGGTGAGCTTAGGGGGCCTCCGCTCCAGCTCGACACCGGGCAGCTGCTGAAGATCGCGAAGAGA
GGGGGAGTAACAGCGGTAGAGGCAGTGCACGCCTGGCGCAATGCGCTCACCGGGGCCCCCTTGAACCTGA
CCCCAGACCAGGTAGTCGCAATCGCGTCACATGACGGGGGAAAGCAAGCCCTGGAAACCGTGCAAAGGTT
GTTGCCGGTCCTTTGTCAAGACCACGGCCTTACACCGGAGCAAGTCGTGGCCATTGCATCCCACGACGGT
GGCAAACAGGCTCTTGAGACGGTTCAGAGACTTCTCCCAGTTCTCTGTCAAGCCCACGGGCTGACTCCCG
ATCAAGTTGTAGCGATTGCGAATAACAATGGAGGGAAACAAGCATTGGAGACTGTCCAACGGCTCCTTCC
CGTGTTGTGTCAAGCCCACGGTTTGACGCCTGCACAAGTGGTCGCCATCGCCAGCCATGATGGCGGTAAG
CAGGCGCTGGAAACAGTACAGCGCCTGCTGCCTGTACTGTGCCAGGATCATGGACTGACCCCAGACCAGG
TAGTCGCAATCGCGAACAATAATGGGGGAAAGCAAGCCCTGGAAACCGTGCAAAGGTTGTTGCCGGTCCT
TTGTCAAGACCACGGCCTTACACCGGAGCAAGTCGTGGCCATTGCATCCCACGACGGTGGCAAACAGGCT
CTTGAGACGGTTCAGAGACTTCTCCCAGTTCTCTGTCAAGCCCACGGGCTGACTCCCGATCAAGTTGTAG
CGATTGCGTCCAACGGTGGAGGGAAACAAGCATTGGAGACTGTCCAACGGCTCCTTCCCGTGTTGTGTCA
