[The description below was written by a language model from this plasmid's Addgene catalogue record.]
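Description:
TAL2425 is a mammalian expression plasmid encoding the right-hand monomer of a TALEN pair directed against the human TFE3 gene. It is built on the JDS74 TALEN backbone (about 6.4 kb without insert). A roughly 1.6 kb array of TAL effector repeats, produced by the FLASH assembly method, was inserted between two BsmBI sites that were destroyed during cloning. The plasmid is maintained at high copy in E. coli under ampicillin selection. The record does not state the origin of replication, and no feature table is provided, so the finer layout of the backbone cannot be described here. The record lists the insert species as human, but the linked gene entry carries mouse Tfe3 aliases, an inconsistency it does not resolve.

The backbone supplies the parts that turn the repeat array into a working nuclease. An N-terminal 3X FLAG tag allows detection of the protein, and a C-terminal wild-type FokI cleavage domain is fused in frame with the inserted DNA-binding repeats. Expression in mammalian cells is driven by the CMV promoter. The vector type also indicates a T7 promoter, so mRNA can be synthesised in vitro as an alternative delivery route. The use of a BGH reverse sequencing primer suggests a BGH polyadenylation region downstream, although this is not listed explicitly.

FokI cuts only as a dimer, so this construct is meant to be used with a matching left TALEN that binds the opposite half-site. Together they introduce a double-strand break at the TFE3 locus for targeted mutagenesis or genome editing. The depositor recommends confirming the plasmid by diagnostic restriction digest before use, a sensible precaution given the repetitive nature of TAL arrays.
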