Addgene plasmid #36826: TAL2425
Depositing lab: Keith Joung. Depositing organization: Massachusetts General Hospital. Publication: FLASH assembly of TALENs for high-throughput genome editing. Reyon D, Tsai SQ, Khayter C, Foden JA, Sander JD, Joung JK. Nat Biotechnol. 2012 Apr 8. doi: 10.1038/nbt.2170. PubMed 22484455.
Backbone
  Vector backbone: JDS74
  Backbone manufacturer: Joung lab (Addgene Plasmid # 32288)
  Backbone size w/o insert (bp): 6447
  Vector type: Mammalian, T7 for in vitro mRNA synthesis
Growth in bacteria
  Bacterial resistance: Ampicillin, 100 μg/mL
  Growth temperature: 37°C
  Growth strain: XL1 Blue
  Copy number: High Copy
Gene/Insert
  Gene/Insert name: TFE3-TALEN_Right (alt name: TFE3)
  Species: H. sapiens (human)
  Insert size (bp): 1640
  Entrez Gene: Tfe3 (a.k.a. F830016E06Rik, Tcfe3, Tfe-3, bHLHe33, mTFE3)
  Promoter: CMV
  Tag / fusion protein: 3X Flag (N terminal on backbone); WT FOKI (C terminal on backbone)
  Cloning method: Restriction Enzyme; 5′ cloning site BsmBI (destroyed during cloning); 3′ cloning site BsmBI (destroyed during cloning)
  Sequencing primers: 5′ CMV-F; 3′ BGH-rev
Terms and licenses: Academic/Nonprofit Terms; Industry Terms: Not Available to Industry
Depositor comments: Target binding site: TCCGCGCTGGCCTCTACG It is strongly recommended that users perform a diagnostic digest to verify this plasmid prior to use. For example, a double digest of the plasmid with BamHI and KpnI should result in two bands at 2.2kb and 5.9kb.
How to cite: TAL2425 was a gift from Keith Joung (Addgene plasmid # 36826 ; http://n2t.net/addgene:36826 ; RRID:Addgene_36826)
